>Addgene plasmid #120177 | jk96 | depositor full sequence | sequence record 227832 | jk96 sequence 8360 bps
AGCGCCCAATACGCAAACCGCCTCTCCCCGCGCGTTGGCCGATTCATTAATGCAGCTGGCACGACAGGTT
TCCCGACTGGAAAGCGGGCAGTGAGCGCAACGCAATTAATGTGAGTTAGCTCACTCATTAGGCACCCCAG
GCTTTACACTTTATGCTTCCGGCTCGTATGTTGTGTGGAATTGTGAGCGGATAACAATTTCACACAGGAA
ACAGCTATGACCATGATTACGCCAGATTTAATTAAGGCCTTAATTAGGCTGCGCGCTCGCTCGCTCACTG
AGGCCGCCCGGGCAAAGCCCGGGCGTCGGGCGACCTTTGGTCGCCCGGCCTCAGTGAGCGAGCGAGCGCG
CAGAGAGGGAGTGGCCAACTCCATCACTAGGGGTTCCTTGTAGTTAATGATTAACCCGCCATGCTACTTA
TCTACGTAGCCATGCTCTAGGAAGATCGTACCATTGACGTCAATAATGACGTATGTTCCCATAGTAACGC
CAATAGGGACTTTCCATTGACGTCAATGGGTGGACTATTTACGGTAAACTGCCCACTTGGCAGTACATCA
AGTGTATCATATGCCAAGTACGCCCCCTATTGACGTCAATGACGGTAAATGGCCCGCCTGGCATTATGCC
CAGTACATGACCTTATGGGACTTTCCTACTTGGCAGTACATCTACGTATTAGTCATCGCTATTACCATGG
TCGAGGTGAGCCCCACGTTCTGCTTCACTCTCCCCATCTCCCCCCCCTCCCCACCCCCAATTTTGTATTT
ATTTATTTTTTAATTATTTTGTGCAGCGATGGGGGCGGGGGGGGGGGGGGGGCGCGCGCCAGGCGGGGCG
GGGCGGGGCGAGGGGCGGGGCGGGGCGAGGCGGAGAGGTGCGGCGGCAGCCAATCAGAGCGGCGCGCTCC
GAAAGTTTCCTTTTATGGCGAGGCGGCGGCGGCGGCGGCCCTATAAAAAGCGAAGCGCGCGGCGGGCGGG
AGTCGCTGCGACGCTGCCTTCGCCCCGTGCCCCGCTCCGCCGCCGCCTCGCGCCGCCCGCCCCGGCTCTG
ACTGACCGCGTTACTCCCACAGGTGAGCGGGCGGGACGGCCCTTCTCCTCCGGGCTGTAATTAGCGCTTG
GTTTAATGACGGCTTGTTTCTTTTCTGTGGCTGCGTGAAAGCCTTGAGGGGCTCCGGGAGGGCCCTTTGT
GCGGGGGGAGCGGCTCGGGGCTGTCCGCGGGGGGACGGCTGCCTTCGGGGGGGACGGGGCAGGGCGGGGT
TCGGCTTCTGGCGTGTGACCGGCGGCTCTAGAGCCTCTGCTAACCATGTTCATGCCTTCTTCTTTTTCCT
ACAGCTCCTGGGCAACGTGCTGGTTATTGTGCTGTCTCATCATTTTGGCAAAGAATTGGATCTGCCACCA
TGGTGAGCAAGGGCGAGGAGGATAACATGGCCATCATCAAGGAGTTCATGCGCTTCAAGGTGCACATGGA
GGGCTCCGTGAACGGCCACGAGTTCGAGATCGAGGGCGAGGGCGAGGGCCGCCCCTACGAGGGCACCCAG
ACCGCCAAGCTGAAGGTGACCAAGGGTGGCCCCCTGCCCTTCGCCTGGGACATCCTGTCCCCTCAGTTCA
TGTACGGCTCCAAGGCCTACGTGAAGCACCCCGCCGACATCCCCGACTACTTGAAGCTGTCCTTCCCCGA
GGGCTTCAAGTGGGAGCGCGTGATGAACTTCGAGGACGGCGGCGTGGTGACCGTGACCCAGGACTCCTCC
CTGCAGGACGGCGAGTTCATCTACAAGGTGAAGCTGCGCGGCACCAACTTCCCCTCCGACGGCCCCGTAA
TGCAGAAGAAGACCATGGGCTGGGAGGCCTCCTCCGAGCGGATGTACCCCGAGGACGGCGCCCTGAAGGG
CGAGATCAAGCAGAGGCTGAAGCTGAAGGACGGCGGCCACTACGACGCTGAGGTCAAGACCACCTACAAG
GCCAAGAAGCCCGTGCAGCTGCCCGGCGCCTACAACGTCAACATCAAGTTGGACATCACCTCCCACAACG
AGGACTACACCATCGTGGAACAGTACGAACGCGCCGAGGGCCGCCACTCCACCGGCGGCATGGACGAGCT
GTACAAGTCTGGAAGCGGAGCTACTAACTTCAGCCTGCTGAAGCAGGCTGGAGACGTGGAGGAGAACCCT
GGACCTATGGCACTTCCCAGATGCATGTGGCCAAATTATGTTTGGAGAGCTATGATGGCATGTGTGGTCC
ACAGGGGATCCGGTGCCCCATTGACTCTCTGCTTGTTGGGATGTTTGCTACAGACTTTTCACGTACTCTC
TCAAAAGTATCCATACGACGTTCCGGACTACGCAGTCGACTTGGATGATGTAGACCCATTGGTTACTACT
AACTTTGGCAAGATTAGGGGAATTAAGAAAGAACTCAATAATGAAATTTTGGGTCCTGTCATTCAGTTTC
TTGGGGTTCCATATGCCGCTCCACCAACAGGAGAACATCGTTTCCAGCCTCCAGAACCACCATCTCCCTG
GTCTGACATCCGGAACGCCACTCAGTTTGCTCCTGTATGTCCCCAGAATATCATTGATGGCAGATTGCCT
GAAGTTATGCTTCCTGTGTGGTTCACTAATAACTTGGATGTGGTTTCATCATACGTCCAAGACCAGAGTG
AAGACTGTCTATACTTAAACATCTATGTCCCAACTGAAGATGGTCCCCTTACAAAGAAACACACAGATGA
TTTAGGTGATAATGACGGTGCTGAAGATGAAGATATTCGGGACAGTGGGGGTCCCAAACCAGTGATGGTG
TACATCCATGGCGGCTCTTACATGGAAGGTACTGGAAATCTGTATGATGGGAGTGTCTTGGCAAGCTATG
GCAATGTGATCGTCATCACAGTCAACTATCGGCTTGGGGTACTTGGCTTCTTGAGCACAGGGGATCAGGC
TGCCAAAGGAAACTACGGGCTCCTTGACCTCATCCAGGCCCTAAGATGGACCAGCGAGAACATTGGGTTC
TTTGGTGGTGACCCCTTGCGAATCACTGTGTTTGGATCAGGCGCTGGGGGTTCATGTGTCAACCTGCTGA
CTTTATCCCATTATTCTGAAGGTAACCGTTGGAGCAATTCAACCAAAGGACTTTTTCAACGAGCAATAGC
TCAGAGTGGAACAGCCCTTTCCAGCTGGGCTGTTAGTTTCCAGCCTGCAAAATACGCTAGAATTCTGGCC
ACAAAAGTTGGCTGCAATGTTTCAGATACAGTAGAGTTAGTAGAATGCCTGCAGAAGAAGCCTTACAAAG
AACTTGTTGATCAAGATGTTCAACCAGCCCGATACCACATAGCCTTTGGACCTGTGATCGATGGTGATGT
AATACCAGATGACCCTCAGATACTGATGGAACAAGGAGAGTTCCTCAACTATGATATAATGTTGGGAGTT
AACCAAGGGGAAGGGTTGAAGTTTGTCGAAAATATAGTAGATAGTGATGATGGTGTATCAGCCAGTGATT
TCGACTTTGCTGTTTCTAATTTTGTTGATAATTTATATGGATATCCTGAAGGCAAAGATGTTTTGAGAGA
AACCATTAAATTCATGTATACTGACTGGGCTGATCGCCATAATCCTGAAACTAGAAGGAAGACATTGTTG
GCTTTGTTTACGGACCATCAATGGGTAGCACCTGCTGTGGCCACAGCAGACCTTCACTCGAACTTTGGCT
CACCTACATACTTCTATGCCTTTTATCATCATTGCCAAACAGATCAAGTTCCAGCTTGGGCTGATGCAGC
TCATGGGGATGAGGTTCCCTATGTGTTGGGAATCCCCATGATTGGCCCTACAGAGTTATTTCCTTGCAAT
TTCTCCAAGAATGATGTGATGTTGAGTGCAGTAGTAATGACATACTGGACGAATTTTGCTAAAACTGGTG
ACCCAAATCAACCAGTTCCTCAAGACACAAAATTCATCCATACCAAACCCAACCGCTTTGAAGAAGTAGC
ATGGACCAGATATTCCCAGAAAGACCAGCTTTATCTCCATATTGGATTAAAACCGAGAGTTAAAGAGCAT
TACAGAGCCAATAAGGTAAATCTCTGGCTGGAGCTGGTACCTCATCTGCATAATCTCAATGACATTTCTC
AGTATACCTCGACAACAACTAAAGTGCCATCCACGGACATCACTCTCAGACCTACAAGGAAGAATTCCAC
ACCAGTCACATCAGCCTTTCCCACTGCCAAACAGGATGATCCCAAGCAACAACCAAGCCCCTTCTCGGTG
GATCAGAGGGACTACTCCACAGAGCTAAGTGTCACTATCGCAGTGGGGGCCTCTCTGCTGTTTCTCAACA
TCTTGGCTTTTGCAGCCCTGTACTACAAGAAGGATAAGAGGAGACATGATGTCCACCGGAGGTGCAGCCC
TCAGCGCACGACCACCAACGACCTAACCCATGCTCCAGAAGAGGAAATTATGTCTCTCCAAATGAAGCAC
ACTGACTTGGATCACGAGTGTGAGTCCATCCATCCACATGAGGTGGTTCTTCGGACCGCCTGTCCCCCAG
ATTATACTCTAGCTATGAGGAGGTCACCTGATGATATTCCACTAATGACACCTAACACCATCACAATGAT
TCCCAACACTATACCAGGGATTCAGCCCTTACATACATTCAACACATTTACTGGAGGACAGAATAATACA
CTGCCCCATCCCCACCCACACCCCCATTCACATTCAACAACCAGGGTATAGAAGCTTATCGATAATCAAC
CTCTGGATTACAAAATTTGTGAAAGATTGACTGGTATTCTTAACTATGTTGCTCCTTTTACGCTATGTGG
ATACGCTGCTTTAATGCCTTTGTATCATGCTATTGCTTCCCGTATGGCTTTCATTTTCTCCTCCTTGTAT
AAATCCTGGTTGCTGTCTCTTTATGAGGAGTTGTGGCCCGTTGTCAGGCAACGTGGCGTGGTGTGCACTG
TGTTTGCTGACGCAACCCCCACTGGTTGGGGCATTGCCACCACCTGTCAGCTCCTTTCCGGGACTTTCGC
TTTCCCCCTCCCTATTGCCACGGCGGAACTCATCGCCGCCTGCCTTGCCCGCTGCTGGACAGGGGCTCGG
CTGTTGGGCACTGACAATTCCGTGGTGTTGTCGGGGAAATCATCGTCCTTTCCTTGGCTGCTCGCCTGTG
TTGCCACCTGGATTCTGCGCGGGACGTCCTTCTGCTACGTCCCTTCGGCCCTCAATCCAGCGGACCTTCC
TTCCCGCGGCCTGCTGCCGGCTCTGCGGCCTCTTCCGCGTCTTCGCCTTCGCCCTCAGACGAGTCGGATC
TCCCTTTGGGCCGCCTCCCCGCATCGATACCGTCGACCCGGGCGGCCGCTTCGAGCAGACATGATAAGAT
ACATTGATGAGTTTGGACAAACCACAACTAGAATGCAGTGAAAAAAATGCTTTATTTGTGAAATTTGTGA
TGCTATTGCTTTATTTGTAACCATTATAAGCTGCAATAAACAAGTTAACAACAACAATTGCATTCATTTT
ATGTTTCAGGTTCAGGGGGAGATGTGGGAGGTTTTTTAAAGCAAGTAAAACCTCTACAAATGTGGTAAAA
TCGATAAGGATCTTCCTAGAGCATGGCTACGTAGATAAGTAGCATGGCGGGTTAATCATTAACTACAAGG
AACCCCTAGTGATGGAGTTGGCCACTCCCTCTCTGCGCGCTCGCTCGCTCACTGAGGCCGGGCGACCAAA
GGTCGCCCGACGCCCGGGCTTTGCCCGGGCGGCCTCAGTGAGCGAGCGAGCGCGCAGCCTTAATTAACCT
AATTCACTGGCCGTCGTTTTACAACGTCGTGACTGGGAAAACCCTGGCGTTACCCAACTTAATCGCCTTG
CAGCACATCCCCCTTTCGCCAGCTGGCGTAATAGCGAAGAGGCCCGCACCGATCGCCCTTCCCAACAGTT
GCGCAGCCTGAATGGCGAATGGG
[124 nt withheld, positions 5974-6097]
C
[91 nt withheld, positions 6099-6189]
A
[49 nt withheld, positions 6191-6239]
CCTTTGACGTTGGAGTCCACGTTCTTT
[37 nt withheld, positions 6267-6303]
ACCCTATCTCGGTCTATTCTTTTGATTTATAAGGGATTTTGCCGATTTCGGCCTATTGGTTAAAAAATGA
GCTGATTTAACAAAAATTTAACGCGAATTTTAACAAAATATTAACGCTTACAATTTAGGTGGCACTTTTC
GGGGAAATGTGCGCGGAACCCCTATTTGTTTATTTTTCTAAATACATTCAAATATGTATCCGCTCATGAG
ACAATAACCCTGATAAATGCTTCAATAATATTGAAAAAGGAAGAGTATGAGTATTCAACATTTCCGTGTC
GCCCTTATTCCCTTTTTTGCGGCATTTTGCCTTCCTGTTTTTGCTCACCCAGAAACGCTGGTGAAAGTAA
AAGATGCTGAAGATCAGTTGGGTGCACGAGTGGGTTACATCGAACTGGATCTCAACAGCGGTAAGATCCT
TGAGAGTTTTCGCCCCGAAGAACGTTTTCCAATGATGAGCACTTTTAAAGTTCTGCTATGTGGCGCGGTA
TTATCCCGTATTGACGCCGGGCAAGAGCAACTCGGTCGCCGCATACACTATTCTCAGAATGACTTGGTTG
AGTACTCACCAGTCACAGAAAAGCATCTTACGGATGGCATGACAGTAAGAGAATTATGCAGTGCTGCCAT
AACCATGAGTGATAACACTGCGGCCAACTTACTTCTGACAACGATCGGAGGACCGAAGGAGCTAACCGCT
TTTTTGCACAACATGGGGGATCATGTAACTCGCCTTGATCGTTGGGAACCGGAGCTGAATGAAGCCATAC
CAAACGACGAGCGTGACACCACGATGCCTGTAGCAATGGCAACAACGTTGCGCAAACTATTAACTGGCGA
ACTACTTACTCTAGCTTCCCGGCAACAATTAATAGACTGGATGGAGGCGGATAAAGTTGCAGGACCACTT
CTGCGCTCGGCCCTTCCGGCTGGCTGGTTTATTGCTGATAAATCTGGAGCCGGTGAGCGTGGGTCTCGCG
GTATCATTGCAGCACTGGGGCCAGATGGTAAGCCCTCCCGTATCGTAGTTATCTACACGACGGGGAGTCA
GGCAACTATGGATGAACGAAATAGACAGATCGCTGAGATAGGTGCCTCACTGATTAAGCATTGGTAACTG
TCAGACCAAGTTTACTCATATATACTTTAGATTGATTTAAAACTTCATTTTTAATTTAAAAGGATCTAGG
TGAAGATCCTTTTTGATAATCTCATGACCAAAATCCCTTAACGTGAGTTTTCGTTCCACTGAGCGTCAGA
CCCCGTAGAAAAGATCAAAGGATCTTCTTGAGATCCTTTTTTTCTGCGCGTAATCTGCTGCTTGCAAACA
AAAAAACCACCGCTACCAGCGGTGGTTTGTTTGCCGGATCAAGAGCTACCAACTCTTTTTCCGAAGGTAA
CTGGCTTCAGCAGAGCGCAGATACCAAATACTGTTCTTCTAGTGTAGCCGTAGTTAGGCCACCACTTCAA
GAACTCTGTAGCACCGCCTACATACCTCGCTCTGCTAATCCTGTTACCAGTGGCTGCTGCCAGTGGCGAT
AAGTCGTGTCTTACCGGGTTGGACTCAAGACGATAGTTACCGGATAAGGCGCAGCGGTCGGGCTGAACGG
GGGGTTCGTGCACACAGCCCAGCTTGGAGCGAACGACCTACACCGAACTGAGATACCTACAGCGTGAGCT
ATGAGAAAGCGCCACGCTTCCCGAAGGGAGAAAGGCGGACAGGTATCCGGTAAGCGGCAGGGTCGGAACA
GGAGAGCGCACGAGGGAGCTTCCAGGGGGAAACGCCTGGTATCTTTATAGTCCTGTCGGGTTTCGCCACC
TCTGACTTGAGCGTCGATTTTTGTGATGCTCGTCAGGGGGGCGGAGCCTATGGAAAAACGCCAGCAACGC
GGCCTTTTTACGGTTCCTGGCCTTTTGCTGGCCTTTTGCTCACATGTTCTTTCCTGCGTTATCCCCTGAT
TCTGTGGATAACCGTATTACCGCCTTTGAGTGAGCTGATACCGCTCGCCGCAGCCGAACGACCGAGCGCA
GCGAGTCAGTGAGCGAGGAAGCGGAAG
Features (pLannotate 1.2.2; 20 found; start..end, strand, type, name):
      2..94      +  CDS            lacI (fragment): lac repressor; lacI; The lac repressor binds to the lac operator to inhibit transcription in E. coli. This inhibition can be relieved by adding lactose or isopropyl-β-D-thiogalactopyranoside (IPTG).
    107..128     +  protein_bind   CAP binding site: CAP binding activates transcription in the presence of cAMP. E. coli catabolite activator protein
    143..173     +  promoter       lac promoter: promoter for the E. coli lac operon
    181..197     +  protein_bind   lac operator: The lac repressor binds to the lac operator to inhibit transcription in E. coli. This inhibition can be relieved by adding lactose or isopropyl-β-D-thiogalactopyranoside (IPTG). lac repressor encoded by lacI
    258..388     -  repeat_region  AAV2 ITR (fragment): inverted terminal repeat of adeno-associated virus serotype 2 inverted
    451..699     +  enhancer       CMV enhancer (fragment): human cytomegalovirus immediate early enhancer
    701..978     +  promoter       chicken β-actin promoter: No description available
    979..1115    +  intron         hybrid intron (fragment): hybrid between chicken β-actin (CBA) and minute virus of mice (MMV) introns (Gray et al., 2011)
   1204..1334    +  intron         chimeric intron (fragment): chimera between introns from chicken β-actin and rabbit β-globin
   1400..2107    +  CDS            mCherry: mCherry is a basic (constitutively fluorescent) red fluorescent protein published in 2004, derived from Discosoma sp.. It is reported to be a very rapidly-maturing monomer with low acid sensitivity.
   2177..4738    +  CDS            Nlgn1: NLGN1_MOUSE - Also known as Kiaa1070. Experimental evidence at protein level: Swiss-Prot protein existence level 1. Cell surface protein involved in cell-cell-interactions via its interactions with neurexin family members. Plays a role in synapse function and synaptic signal transmission, and probably mediates its effects by recruiting and clustering other synaptic proteins. May promote the initial formation of synapses, but is not essential for this. In vitro, triggers the de novo formation of presynaptic structures. May be involved in specification of excitatory synapses. Required to maintai
   4754..5342    +  misc_feature   WPRE: woodchuck hepatitis virus posttranscriptional regulatory element
   5385..5506    -  polyA_signal   SV40 poly(A) signal: SV40 polyadenylation signal
   5529..5597    -  CDS            large T antigen (fragment): large T antigen from SV40 (simian virus 40)
   5668..5798    +  repeat_region  AAV2 ITR (fragment): inverted terminal repeat of adeno-associated virus serotype 2 inverted
   5812..5969    +  CDS            lacZα (fragment): LacZα fragment of β-galactosidase; lacZ fragment
   5974..6402    +  rep_origin     f1 ori (sequence partly withheld): f1 bacteriophage origin of replication; arrow indicates direction of (+) strand synthesis
   6455..6559    +  promoter       AmpR promoter: bla
   6560..7420    +  CDS            AmpR: β-lactamase; bla; confers resistance to ampicillin, carbenicillin, and related antibiotics
   7591..8179    +  rep_origin     ori: high-copy-number ColE1/pMB1/pBR322/pUC origin of replication
