[The description below was written by a language model from this plasmid's Addgene catalogue record and pLannotate feature annotations shown in this document.]
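Description:
jk96 is an AAV transfer plasmid built on the paavCAG-Jx backbone, about 8.4 kb in size, designed to express a red fluorescent reporter together with an epitope-tagged mouse neuroligin. In bacteria it is maintained through a high-copy ColE1/pUC-type origin and selected with ampicillin via the β-lactamase gene. An f1 phage origin and remnants of a lac cloning region (lacI and lacZα fragments, lac promoter and operator) are carried over from the parental cloning vector and play no role in the payload. Two AAV2 inverted terminal repeats, both annotated as fragments, flank the expression cassette and define the segment that is replicated and packaged into recombinant AAV particles when rep, cap and helper functions are supplied in trans. The deposit's use of a recombination-deficient host is consistent with the known instability of ITRs.

Between the ITRs, a CAG-type promoter (CMV enhancer, chicken β-actin promoter and associated chimeric intron sequences) drives strong, constitutive expression in mammalian cells. The transcript encodes mCherry followed by mouse Nlgn1, a postsynaptic cell-adhesion protein that binds presynaptic neurexins. According to the catalogue entry, the two are separated by a P2A self-cleaving peptide and the neuroligin carries an HA tag. Neither element is individually annotated in the feature table, though a short gap between the two coding sequences is compatible with the P2A. This arrangement yields free mCherry to mark transduced cells and separate HA-tagged neuroligin for immunodetection. A WPRE enhances transcript stability and expression, and an SV40 polyadenylation signal, annotated on the reverse strand, terminates the cassette. The record does not state a specific application beyond this expression design.
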