Addgene plasmid #120177: jk96
Purpose: CAG:mcherry:P2A:HA_NLGN
Depositing lab: Anthony Zador. Depositing organization: Cold Spring Harbor Laboratory.
Backbone
  Vector backbone: paavCAG-Jx
  Vector type: AAV
Growth in bacteria
  Bacterial resistance: Ampicillin, 100 μg/mL
  Growth temperature: 30°C
  Growth strain: NEB Stable
  Copy number: Unknown
Gene/Insert
  Gene/Insert name: CAG:mCherry:P2A:HA_NLGN
  Species: M. musculus (mouse)
Terms and licenses: Academic/Nonprofit Terms; Industry Terms: Not Available to Industry
How to cite: jk96 was a gift from Anthony Zador (Addgene plasmid # 120177 ; http://n2t.net/addgene:120177 ; RRID:Addgene_120177)
