>Addgene plasmid #120177 | jk96 | addgene partial sequence | sequence record 236069 | Addgene Partial NGS Result
TGTAGTTAATGATTAACCCGCCATGCTACTTATCTACGTAGCCATGCTCTAGGAAGATCGTACCATTGAC
GTCAATAATGACGTATGTTCCCATAGTAACGCCAATAGGGACTTTCCATTGACGTCAATGGGTGGAGTAT
TTACGGTAAACTGCCCACTTGGCAGTACATCAAGTGTATCATATGCCAAGTACGCCCCCTATTGACGTCA
ATGACGGTAAATGGCCCGCCTGGCATTATGCCCAGTACATGACCTTATGGGACTTTCCTACTTGGCAGTA
CATCTACGTATTAGTCATCGCTATTACCATGGTCGAGGTGAGCCCCACGTTCTGCTTCACTCTCCCCATC
TCCCCCCCCTCCCCACCCCCAATTTTGTATTTATTTATTTTTTAATTATTTTGTGCAGCGATGGGGGCGG
GGGGGGGGGGGGGGCGCGCGCCAGGCGGGGCGGGGCGGGGCGAGGGGCGGGGCGGGGCGAGGCGGAGAGG
TGCGGCGGCAGCCAATCAGAGCGGCGCGCTCCGAAAGTTTCCTTTTATGGCGAGGCGGCGGCGGCGGCGG
CCCTATAAAAAGCGAAGCGCGCGGCGGGCGGGAGTCGCTGCGCGCTGCCTTCGCCCCGTGCCCCGCTCCG
CCGCCGCCTCGCGCCGCCCGCCCCGGCTCTGACTGACCGCGTTACTCCCACAGGTGAGCGGGCGGGACGG
CCCTTCTCCTCCGGGCTGTAATTAGCGCTTGGTTTAATGACGGCTTGTTTCTTTTCTGTGGCTGCGTGAA
AGCCTTGAGGGGCTCCGGGAGGGCCCTTTGTGCGGGGGGAGCGGCTCGGGGCTGTCCGCGGGGGGACGGC
TGCCTTCGGGGGGGACGGGGCAGGGCGGGGTTCGGCTTCTGGCGTGTGACCGGCGGCTCTAGAGCCTCTG
CTAACCATGTTCATGCCTTCTTCTTTTTCCTACAGCTCCTGGGCAACGTGCTGGTTATTGTGCTGTCTCA
TCATTTTGGCAAAGAATTGGATCTGCCACCATGGTGAGCAAGGGCGAGGAGGATAACATGGCCATCATCA
AGGAGTTCATGCGCTTCAAGGTGCACATGGAGGGCTCCGTGAACGGCCACGAGTTCGAGATCGAGGGCGA
GGGCGAGGGCCGCCCCTACGAGGGCACCCAGACCGCCAAGCTGAAGGTGACCAAGGGTGGCCCCCTGCCC
TTCGCCTGGGACATCCTGTCCCCTCAGTTCATGTACGGCTCCAAGGCCTACGTGAAGCACCCCGCCGACA
TCCCCGACTACTTGAAGCTGTCCTTCCCCGAGGGCTTCAAGTGGGAGCGCGTGATGAACTTCGAGGACGG
CGGCGTGGTGACCGTGACCCAGGACTCCTCCCTGCAGGACGGCGAGTTCATCTACAAGGTGAAGCTGCGC
GGCACCAACTTCCCCTCCGACGGCCCCGTAATGCAGAAGAAGACCATGGGCTGGGAGGCCTCCTCCGAGC
GGATGTACCCCGAGGACGGCGCCCTGAAGGGCGAGATCAAGCAGAGGCTGAAGCTGAAGGACGGCGGCCA
CTACGACGCTGAGGTCAAGACCACCTACAAGGCCAAGAAGCCCGTGCAGCTGCCCGGCGCCTACAACGTC
AACATCAAGTTGGACATCACCTCCCACAACGAGGACTACACCATCGTGGAACAGTACGAACGCGCCGAGG
GCCGCCACTCCACCGGCGGCATGGACGAGCTGTACAAGTCTGGAAGCGGAGCTACTAACTTCAGCCTGCT
GAAGCAGGCTGGAGACGTGGAGGAGAACCCTGGACCTATGGCACTTCCCAGATGCATGTGGCCAAATTAT
GTTTGGAGAGCTATGATGGCATGTGTGGTCCACAGGGGATCCGGTGCCCCATTGACTCTCTGCTTGTTGG
GATGTTTGCTACAGACTTTTCACGTACTCTCTCAAAAGTATCCATACGACGTTCCGGACTACGCAGTCGA
CTTGGATGATGTAGACCCATTGGTTACTACTAACTTTGGCAAGATTAGGGGAATTAAGAAAGAACTCAAT
AATGAAATTTTGGGTCCTGTCATTCAGTTTCTTGGGGTTCCATATGCCGCTCCACCAACAGGAGAACATC
GTTTCCAGCCTCCAGAACCACCATCTCCCTGGTCTGACATCCGGAACGCCACTCAGTTTGCTCCTGTATG
TCCCCAGAATATCATTGATGGCAGATTGCCTGAAGTTATGCTTCCTGTGTGGTTCACTAATAACTTGGAT
GTGGTTTCATCATACGTCCAAGACCAGAGTGAAGACTGTCTATACTTAAACATCTATGTCCCAACTGAAG
ATGGTCCCCTTACAAAGAAACACACAGATGATTTAGGTGATAATGACGGTGCTGAAGATGAAGATATTCG
GGACAGTGGGGGTCCCAAACCAGTGATGGTGTACATCCATGGCGGCTCTTACATGGAAGGTACTGGAAAT
CTGTATGATGGGAGTGTCTTGGCAAGCTATGGCAATGTGATCGTCATCACAGTCAACTATCGGCTTGGGG
TACTTGGCTTCTTGAGCACAGGGGATCAGGCTGCCAAAGGAAACTACGGGCTCCTTGACCTCATCCAGGC
CCTAAGATGGACCAGCGAGAACATTGGGTTCTTTGGTGGTGACCCCTTGCGAATCACTGTGTTTGGATCA
GGCGCTGGGGGTTCATGTGTCAACCTGCTGACTTTATCCCATTATTCTGAAGGTAACCGTTGGAGCAATT
CAACCAAAGGACTTTTTCAACGAGCAATAGCTCAGAGTGGAACAGCCCTTTCCAGCTGGGCTGTTAGTTT
CCAGCCTGCAAAATACGCTAGAATTCTGGCCACAAAAGTTGGCTGCAATGTTTCAGATACAGTAGAGTTA
GTAGAATGCCTGCAGAAGAAGCCTTACAAAGAACTTGTTGATCAAGATGTTCAACCAGCCCGATACCACA
TAGCCTTTGGACCTGTGATCGATGGTGATGTAATACCAGATGACCCTCAGATACTGATGGAACAAGGAGA
GTTCCTCAACTATGATATAATGTTGGGAGTTAACCAAGGGGAAGGGTTGAAGTTTGTCGAAAATATAGTA
GATAGTGATGATGGTGTATCAGCCAGTGATTTCGACTTTGCTGTTTCTAATTTTGTTGATAATTTATATG
GATATCCTGAAGGCAAAGATGTTTTGAGAGAAACCATTAAATTCATGTATACTGACTGGGCTGATCGCCA
TAATCCTGAAACTAGAAGGAAGACATTGTTGGCTTTGTTTACGGACCATCAATGGGTAGCACCTGCTGTG
GCCACAGCAGACCTTCACTCGAACTTTGGCTCACCTACATACTTCTATGCCTTTTATCATCATTGCCAAA
CAGATCAAGTTCCAGCTTGGGCTGATGCAGCTCATGGGGATGAGGTTCCCTATGTGTTGGGAATCCCCAT
GATTGGCCCTACAGAGTTATTTCCTTGCAATTTCTCCAAGAATGATGTGATGTTGAGTGCAGTAGTAATG
ACATACTGGACGAATTTTGCTAAAACTGGTGACCCAAATCAACCAGTTCCTCAAGACACAAAATTCATCC
ATACCAAACCCAACCGCTTTGAAGAAGTAGCATGGACCAGATATTCCCAGAAAGACCAGCTTTATCTCCA
TATTGGATTAAAACCGAGAGTTAAAGAGCATTACAGAGCCAATAAGGTAAATCTCTGGCTGGAGCTGGTA
CCTCATCTGCATAATCTCAATGACATTTCTCAGTATACCTCGACAACAACTAAAGTGCCATCCACGGACA
TCACTCTCAGACCTACAAGGAAGAATTCCACACCAGTCACATCAGCCTTTCCCACTGCCAAACAGGATGA
TCCCAAGCAACAACCAAGCCCCTTCTCGGTGGATCAGAGGGACTACTCCACAGAGCTAAGTGTCACTATC
GCAGTGGGGGCCTCTCTGCTGTTTCTCAACATCTTGGCTTTTGCAGCCCTGTACTACAAGAAGGATAAGA
GGAGACATGATGTCCACCGGAGGTGCAGCCCTCAGCGCACGACCACCAACGACCTAACCCATGCTCCAGA
AGAGGAAATTATGTCTCTCCAAATGAAGCACACTGACTTGGATCACGAGTGTGAGTCCATCCATCCACAT
GAGGTGGTTCTTCGGACCGCCTGTCCCCCAGATTATACTCTAGCTATGAGGAGGTCACCTGATGATATTC
CACTAATGACACCTAACACCATCACAATGATTCCCAACACTATACCAGGGATTCAGCCCTTACATACATT
CAACACATTTACTGGAGGACAGAATAATACACTGCCCCATCCCCACCCACACCCCCATTCACATTCAACA
ACCAGGGTATAGAAGCTTATCGATAATCAACCTCTGGATTACAAAATTTGTGAAAGATTGACTGGTATTC
TTAACTATGTTGCTCCTTTTACGCTATGTGGATACGCTGCTTTAATGCCTTTGTATCATGCTATTGCTTC
CCGTATGGCTTTCATTTTCTCCTCCTTGTATAAATCCTGGTTGCTGTCTCTTTATGAGGAGTTGTGGCCC
GTTGTCAGGCAACGTGGCGTGGTGTGCACTGTGTTTGCTGACGCAACCCCCACTGGTTGGGGCATTGCCA
CCACCTGTCAGCTCCTTTCCGGGACTTTCGCTTTCCCCCTCCCTATTGCCACGGCGGAACTCATCGCCGC
CTGCCTTGCCCGCTGCTGGACAGGGGCTCGGCTGTTGGGCACTGACAATTCCGTGGTGTTGTCGGGGAAA
TCATCGTCCTTTCCTTGGCTGCTCGCCTGTGTTGCCACCTGGATTCTGCGCGGGACGTCCTTCTGCTACG
TCCCTTCGGCCCTCAATCCAGCGGACCTTCCTTCCCGCGGCCTGCTGCCGGCTCTGCGGCCTCTTCCGCG
TCTTCGCCTTCGCCCTCAGACGAGTCGGATCTCCCTTTGGGCCGCCTCCCCGCATCGATACCGTCGACCC
GGGCGGCCGCTTCGAGCAGACATGATAAGATACATTGATGAGTTTGGACAAACCACAACTAGAATGCAGT
GAAAAAAATGCTTTATTTGTGAAATTTGTGATGCTATTGCTTTATTTGTAACCATTATAAGCTGCAATAA
ACAAGTTAACAACAACAATTGCATTCATTTTATGTTTCAGGTTCA
